Addgene plasmid #45900: GST eIF2beta
Depositing lab: Louise Larose. Depositing organization: McGill University. Publication: Modulation of protein translation by Nck-1. Kebache S, Zuo D, Chevet E, Larose L. Proc Natl Acad Sci U S A. 2002 Apr 16;99(8):5406-11. 10.1073/pnas.082483399 PubMed 11959995.
Backbone
  Vector backbone: pGEX-2TK
  Backbone manufacturer: GE Healthcare
  Backbone size w/o insert (bp): 4900
  Vector type: Bacterial Expression
Growth in bacteria
  Bacterial resistance: Ampicillin, 100 μg/mL
  Growth temperature: 37°C
  Growth strain: DH5alpha
  Copy number: High Copy
Gene/Insert
  Gene/Insert name: eIF2S2 (alt names: eIF2beta; eukaryotic translation initiation factor 2, subunit 2 (beta))
  Species: M. musculus (mouse)
  Entrez Gene: Eif2s2 (a.k.a. RP23-480H10.3, 2810026E11Rik, 38kDa, AA408636, AA571381, AA986487, AW822225, D2Ertd303e, EIF2, EIF2B)
  Promoter: tac
  Tag / fusion protein: GST (N terminal on backbone)
  Cloning method: Restriction Enzyme; 5′ cloning site BamHI (not destroyed); 3′ cloning site EcoRI (not destroyed)
  Sequencing primers: 5′ pGEX5'; 3′ pGEX3'
Terms and licenses: Academic/Nonprofit Terms; Industry Terms: Not Available to Industry
How to cite: GST eIF2beta was a gift from Louise Larose (Addgene plasmid # 45900 ; http://n2t.net/addgene:45900 ; RRID:Addgene_45900)
