[The description below was written by a language model from this plasmid's Addgene catalogue record.]
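Description:
GST eIF2beta is a bacterial expression plasmid built on the pGEX-2TK backbone (about 4.9 kb without insert) for producing mouse eIF2β, the beta subunit of eukaryotic translation initiation factor 2 (gene Eif2s2), as a glutathione S-transferase fusion protein in E. coli. The plasmid is maintained at high copy number and selected with ampicillin. The record does not include a feature table, so the origin of replication and other backbone elements are not itemised, and the insert size is not stated.

The Eif2s2 coding sequence was placed between the BamHI and EcoRI sites of the vector's cloning region, both of which remain intact, so the insert can be excised or transferred with the same enzymes. This position puts it downstream of and in frame with the backbone-encoded GST, giving an N-terminal GST tag. Expression is driven by the tac promoter, a hybrid trp/lac promoter that is normally held off by Lac repressor and induced with IPTG. The GST moiety allows the fusion to be captured on glutathione resin. pGEX-2TK vectors generally also carry a thrombin cleavage site and a protein kinase A recognition site between GST and the insert, which permit tag removal and in vitro radiolabelling, although these are not listed in the record.

Constructs of this kind are typically used to purify recombinant protein and for GST pull-down or in vitro binding assays. The associated publication concerns modulation of protein translation by the adaptor protein Nck-1, which suggests use of the eIF2β fusion in studying that relationship, though the record does not spell out the specific experiments.
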