>Addgene plasmid #45900 | GST eIF2beta | addgene partial sequence | sequence record 66184 | pGEX5
AATCGGATCTGGTTCCGCGTGGATCTCGTCGTGCATCTGTTGGATCCATGTCCGGGGACGAGATGATTTT
TGATCCTACTATGAGCAAAAAGAAAAAGAAGAAGAAGAAGCCTTTTATGTTAGATGAAGAAGGTGATGCC
CAGACAGAAGAAACCCAGCCCTCAGAGACAAAAGAAGTGGAGCCAGAACCAACTGAAGAAAAAGACGTGG
ACGCTGATGAGGAAGACAGTAGGAAGAAAGATGCTTCTGATGACTTAGATGATTTGAACTTCTTTAATCA
AAAGAAAAAGAAGAAAAAGACAAAAAAGATATTTGACATTGATGAAGCTGAAGAAGCTATAAAGGATGTT
AAGATTGAGAGTGATGCTCAAGAGCCAGCCGAGCCAGAGGATGACCTTGACATTATGCTTGGCAACAAAA
AAAAGAAAAAGAAGAATGTTAAATTCCCAGAAGAAGATGAAATACTAGAAAAAGACGAAGCTTTAGAAGA
TGAAGACAGTAAAAAAGATGATGGTATTTCATTCAGTAGCCAAACTGCTTGGGCAGGCTCAGAAAGAGAC
TACACATATGAGGAGTTGCTGAACCGAGTGTTCAACATCATGAGAGAAAAGAATCCAGATATGGTTGCTG
GAGAGAAGAGGAAATTTGTTATGAAACCTCCACAGGTCGTCCGAGTAGGAACCAAGAAAACTTCTTTTGT
CAATTTTACAGATATCTGTAAACTATTACATCGTCAACCCAAACATCTCCTTGCATTTTTATTGGCAGAA
TTGGGTACAAGTGGTTCTATAGATGGTAATAACCAACTTGTAATCAAAGGAAGATTCCAACAGAAACAAA
TAGAAAATGTCTTGAGAAGATATATCAAGGAATATGTCACTTGTCACACATGCCGGTCACCGGACACAAT
CCTACAGAAGGACACCCGACTCTATTTCTTACAATGTGAAACTTGTCATTCTCGATGCTCTGTTGCCAGT
ATCAA
